>Addgene plasmid #41727 | pMALp2x-CARP-1 | addgene partial sequence | sequence record 62456 | pBAD-rev
TCTTCGCTATTACGCCAGCTGGCGAAAGGGGGATGTGCTGCAAGGCGATTAAGTTGGGTAACGCCAGGGT
TTTCCCAGTCACGACGTTGTAAAACGACGGCCAGTGCCAAGCTTATGCCTGCTGGAAAATACCTATACCG
CGTTCTTAGAGATGATGAAGATCCCAGCAAGGGACTTTCTGCACGAAACCCTGGCGCCACTACTGCAAAA
GTATCTTCTCATGTAAACGGATTGAAACGATCTCCCTATATTTCTACAACAGCTTCTAAACATGCGGCTC
AAGCATTCTATTGGCTTTCAGTAAAGAAATGGGCCAAGAAGAACAAGAAAGAAAGAGAAGACCCCCAGAA
AACATTCAAGATAGTAGAAATTGATAAAGATACACTGATAAAAGAGAACAAAAGCGTTGAAGTGATCGAT
CTGTCAGACAAGTCAGTTCGAGATGAGTATTTAAAGGGAAATAAGAAGCTACAAAATTATGCTGCAAAAT
ATGAAGAAGTTTTGGTTAAGGGTTTTATTCCAGCCAATTGTGTCAAAGAGATTCATCTTGCTGCATTAAC
GGACACAGAATCTTCTTCCGAGGGATACAAAGAGAATGACTACGACGTAGACACAGATGATTTGGTTGCT
GGGGCAGCTGGAATGACACTGAATAAACCATAGAAGTCAACACTTGTCAGTATGGAAAACACACATGAAA
ACCAACAAA
