[The description below was written by a language model from this plasmid's Addgene catalogue record.]
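Description:
pMALp2x-CARP-1 is a bacterial plasmid built on the pMAL-p2x backbone from New England Biolabs, carrying the coding sequence for clam ADP-ribosylating protein-1 (CARP-1) from the edible clam Meretrix lamarckii. The total size is recorded as 7484 bp, made up of a 6695 bp backbone and a 789 bp insert. It is maintained in E. coli under ampicillin selection and is listed as low copy. The record's "promoter" field reads pMB1, which is the name of the plasmid replication origin family rather than a promoter, so this entry probably reflects the backbone's origin and should not be taken as a transcriptional element driving the insert.

CARP-1 is an NAD+:DNA(guanine-N2)-ADP-D-ribosyltransferase, an enzyme that transfers ADP-ribose onto guanine residues in DNA. The insert lacks nucleotides 1–64 of the 5′ untranslated region of the reference cDNA and was cloned between HindIII and EcoRI sites, both of which remain intact. pMAL-p2x is normally an expression vector in which a tac promoter drives a fusion of the insert to maltose-binding protein with a signal peptide for periplasmic export. Here, however, the depositor states that the CARP-1 sequence was deliberately placed in the opposite orientation to the tac promoter because the protein is toxic to E. coli. As a result, no MBP fusion is expected, and the plasmid serves only as a stable storage and subcloning source for the CARP-1 coding sequence, which can be excised with the retained restriction sites and moved into other vectors. No feature table was supplied, so the arrangement of individual elements cannot be confirmed beyond the catalogue fields.
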