Addgene plasmid #41727: pMALp2x-CARP-1
Depositing lab: Koji Okamoto. Depositing organization: National Cancer Center Research Institute (NCC-RI). Publication: Purification and molecular cloning of a DNA ADP-ribosylating protein, CARP-1, from the edible clam Meretrix lamarckii. Nakano T, Matsushima-Hibiya Y, Yamamoto M, Enomoto S, Matsumoto Y, Totsuka Y, Watanabe M, Sugimura T, Wakabayashi K. Proc Natl Acad Sci U S A. 2006 Sep 12;103(37):13652-7. Epub 2006 Aug 31. 10.1073/pnas.0606140103 PubMed 16945908.
Backbone
  Vector backbone: pMAL-p2x
  Backbone manufacturer: New England Biolabs
  Backbone size w/o insert (bp): 6695
  Total vector size (bp): 7484
  Vector type: Bacterial Subcloning
Growth in bacteria
  Bacterial resistance: Ampicillin, 100 μg/mL
  Growth temperature: 37°C
  Growth strain: JM109
  Copy number: Low Copy
Gene/Insert
  Gene/Insert name: clam ADP-ribosylating protein-1 (alt names: CARP-1; NAD+:DNA(guanine-N2)-ADP-D-ribosyltransferase)
  Species: Meretrix lamarckii
  Insert size (bp): 789
  Mutation: deleted 5'-UTR nucleotides 1-64
  GenBank ID: AB266110
  Promoter: pMB1
  Cloning method: Restriction Enzyme; 5′ cloning site HindIII (not destroyed); 3′ cloning site EcoRI (not destroyed)
  Sequencing primers: 5′ gtaaaacgacggccag; 3′ ggtcgtcagactgtcgatgaagcc
Terms and licenses: Academic/Nonprofit Terms; Industry Terms: Not Available to Industry
Depositor comments: A CARP-1 coding sequence is inserted in "an opposite direction" to the tac promoter of the vector, due to the toxicity to Escherichia coli. This plasmid is for subcloning,; not for expression.
How to cite: pMALp2x-CARP-1 was a gift from Koji Okamoto (Addgene plasmid # 41727 ; http://n2t.net/addgene:41727 ; RRID:Addgene_41727)
